Addgene plasmid #126917: pCfB8383
Purpose: Plasmid containing integration cassette at XI-3 integration site in Saccharomyces cerevisiae for overexpression of tHMG1
Depositing lab: Irina Borodina. Depositing organization: Danmarks Tekniske Universitet. Publication: A teaching protocol demonstrating the use of EasyClone and CRISPR/Cas9 for metabolic engineering of Saccharomyces cerevisiae and Yarrowia lipolytica. Milne N, Tramontin LRR, Borodina I. FEMS Yeast Res. 2019 Sep 26. pii: foz062. doi: 10.1093/femsyr/foz062. PubMed 31556952.
Backbone
  Vector backbone: pCfB2904
  Vector type: Yeast Expression
Growth in bacteria
  Bacterial resistance: Ampicillin, 100 μg/mL
  Growth temperature: 37°C
  Growth strain: DH5alpha
  Copy number: High Copy
Gene/Insert
  Gene/Insert name: tHMG1
  Species: S. cerevisiae (budding yeast)
  Cloning method: Unknown
Terms and licenses: Academic/Nonprofit Terms; Industry Terms: Not Available to Industry
How to cite: pCfB8383 was a gift from Irina Borodina (Addgene plasmid # 126917 ; http://n2t.net/addgene:126917 ; RRID:Addgene_126917)
