[The description below was written by a language model from this plasmid's Addgene catalogue record and pLannotate feature annotations shown in this document.]
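Description:
pCfB8383 is a yeast integrative expression plasmid built on the pCfB2904 backbone and designed to place an overexpression cassette for tHMG1 at the XI-3 chromosomal site of Saccharomyces cerevisiae. It is maintained in E. coli through a high-copy ColE1/pUC-type origin and an ampicillin resistance gene (AmpR with its bla promoter). No yeast replication origin and no yeast auxotrophic or dominant selection marker is annotated. This fits a vector intended for chromosomal integration, and the associated publication concerns the EasyClone system used with CRISPR/Cas9, although the record does not say how integrants are selected.

The payload is annotated as a fragment of the S. cerevisiae HMG1 coding sequence, consistent with tHMG1, a truncated form of HMG-CoA reductase. This enzyme converts HMG-CoA to mevalonate and is rate-limiting in the sterol pathway. The coding region is followed by the CYC1 terminator. No yeast promoter is annotated, so the record does not identify what drives expression, although an unannotated stretch lies upstream of the gene. An ADH1 terminator in the opposite orientation lies on the far side of that region, which suggests a two-slot cassette layout in which only one position is occupied, though this is an inference.

Short matches to the yeast genes ASH1 and ADP1 may reflect genomic sequence in the integration homology arms or promoter region rather than functional genes. The two minimal FRT hits, the rrnB terminator pieces, 5S rRNA, the T7 promoter, and the lacZα and KanR fragments appear to be backbone remnants. The plasmid is used in metabolic engineering to boost mevalonate pathway flux, including in a teaching context.
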