Features (pLannotate 1.2.2; 17 found; start..end, strand, type, name):
    379..2004    +  CDS            HMG1 (fragment): HMDH1_YEAST - Experimental evidence at protein level: Swiss-Prot protein existence level 1. One of 2 isozymes that catalyze the conversion of HMG-CoA to mevalonate. It is the rate-limiting enzyme of the sterol biosynthesis pathway. Involved in ergosterol biosynthesis. From Saccharomyces cerevisiae (strain ATCC 204508 / S288c) (Baker's yeast).
   2017..2206    +  terminator     CYC1 terminator: S. cerevisiae CYC1; transcription terminator for CYC1
   2223..2241    -  promoter       T7 promoter: promoter for bacteriophage T7 RNA polymerase
   2249..2300    +  CDS            lacZα (fragment): LacZα fragment of β-galactosidase; lacZ fragment
   2805..2864    +  CDS            ASH1 (fragment): ASH1_YEAST - Experimental evidence at protein level: Swiss-Prot protein existence level 1. Component of the RPD3C(L) histone deacetylase complex (HDAC). Responsible for the deacetylation of lysine residues on the N-terminal part of the core histones (H2A, H2B, H3 and H4). Histone deacetylation gives a tag for epigenetic repression and plays an important role in transcriptional regulation, cell cycle progression and developmental events. ASH1 is necessary to repress HO in daughter cells to block mating-type switching through its binding to HO promoter 5'-YTGAT-3' sites. Also involved in pseudoh
   2906..2939    -  protein_bind   FRT (minimal): supports FLP-mediated excision but not integration (Turan and Bode, 2011) FLP recombinase from the Saccharomyces cerevisiae 2μ plasmid
   3409..3428    +  CDS            lacZα (fragment): LacZα fragment of β-galactosidase; lacZ fragment
   3453..3470    -  terminator     rrnB T2 terminator (fragment): transcription terminator T2 from the E. coli rrnB gene
   3695..4283    -  rep_origin     ori: high-copy-number ColE1/pMB1/pBR322/pUC origin of replication
   4405..5265    -  CDS            AmpR: β-lactamase; bla; confers resistance to ampicillin, carbenicillin, and related antibiotics
   5268..5364    -  promoter       AmpR promoter (fragment): bla
   5394..5418    -  CDS            KanR (fragment): aminoglycoside phosphotransferase; aph(3')-Ia; confers resistance to kanamycin
   5447..5562    +  ncRNA          5S rRNA: Accession: RF00001 - 5S ribosomal RNA
   5566..5606    +  terminator     rrnB T1 terminator (fragment): transcription terminator T1 from the E. coli rrnB gene
   5650..5683    +  protein_bind   FRT (minimal): supports FLP-mediated excision but not integration (Turan and Bode, 2011) FLP recombinase from the Saccharomyces cerevisiae 2μ plasmid
   6335..6500    -  terminator     ADH1 terminator: S. cerevisiae ADH1; transcription terminator for the S. cerevisiae alcohol dehydrogenase 1 (ADH1) gene
   6539..6649    -  CDS            ADP1 (fragment): ADP1_YEAST - Experimental evidence at protein level: Swiss-Prot protein existence level 1. From Saccharomyces cerevisiae (strain ATCC 204508 / S288c) (Baker's yeast).
>Addgene plasmid #126917 | pCfB8383 | addgene full sequence | sequence record 248370 | Addgene NGS Result
GTCCTAGCGACGGCTCACAGGTTTTGTAACAAGCAATCGAAGGTTCTGGAATGGCGGGAAAGGGTTTAGT
ACCACATGCTATGATGCCCACTGTGATCTCCAGAGCAAAGTTCGTTCGATCGTACTGTTACTCTCTCTCT
TTCAAACAGAATTGTCCGAATCGTGTGACAACAACAGCCTGTTCTCACACACTCTTTTCTTCTAACCAAG
GGGGTGGTTTAGTTTAGTAGAACCTCGTGAAACTTACATTTACATATATATAAACTTGCATAAATTGGTC
AATGCAAGAAATACATATTTGGTCTTTTCTAATTCGTAGTTTTTCAAGTTCTTAGATGCTTTCTTTTTCT
CTTTTTTACAGATCATCAAGGAAGTAATTATCTACTTTTTACAACAAATATAAAACAAATCTGTCATAAA
ACAATGACTGCAGACCAATTGGTGAAGACTGAAGTCACCAAGAAGTCTTTTACTGCTCCTGTACAAAAGG
CTTCTACACCAGTTTTAACCAATAAAACAGTCATTTCTGGATCGAAAGTCAAAAGTTTATCATCTGCGCA
ATCGAGCTCATCAGGACCTTCATCATCTAGTGAGGAAGATGATTCCCGCGATATTGAAAGCTTGGATAAG
AAAATACGTCCTTTAGAAGAATTAGAAGCATTATTAAGTAGTGGAAATACAAAACAATTGAAGAACAAAG
AGGTCGCTGCCTTGGTTATTCACGGTAAGTTACCTTTGTACGCTTTGGAGAAAAAATTAGGTGATACTAC
GAGAGCGGTTGCGGTACGTAGGAAGGCTCTTTCAATTTTGGCAGAAGCTCCTGTATTAGCATCTGATCGT
TTACCATATAAAAATTATGACTACGACCGCGTATTTGGCGCTTGTTGTGAAAATGTTATAGGTTACATGC
CTTTGCCCGTTGGTGTTATAGGCCCCTTGGTTATCGATGGTACATCTTATCATATACCAATGGCAACTAC
AGAGGGTTGTTTGGTAGCTTCTGCCATGCGTGGCTGTAAGGCAATCAATGCTGGCGGTGGTGCAACAACT
GTTTTAACTAAGGATGGTATGACAAGAGGCCCAGTAGTCCGTTTCCCAACTTTGAAAAGATCTGGTGCCT
GTAAGATATGGTTAGACTCAGAAGAGGGACAAAACGCAATTAAAAAAGCTTTTAACTCTACATCAAGATT
TGCACGTCTGCAACATATTCAAACTTGTCTAGCAGGAGATTTACTCTTCATGAGATTTAGAACAACTACT
GGTGACGCAATGGGTATGAATATGATTTCTAAGGGTGTCGAATACTCATTAAAGCAAATGGTAGAAGAGT
ATGGCTGGGAAGATATGGAGGTTGTCTCCGTTTCTGGTAACTACTGTACCGACAAAAAACCAGCTGCCAT
CAACTGGATCGAAGGTCGTGGTAAGAGTGTCGTCGCAGAAGCTACTATTCCTGGTGATGTTGTCAGAAAA
GTGTTAAAAAGTGATGTTTCCGCATTGGTTGAGTTGAACATTGCTAAGAATTTGGTTGGATCTGCAATGG
CTGGGTCTGTTGGTGGATTTAACGCACATGCAGCTAATTTAGTGACAGCTGTTTTCTTGGCATTAGGACA
AGATCCTGCACAAAATGTCGAAAGTTCCAACTGTATAACATTGATGAAAGAAGTGGACGGTGATTTGAGA
ATTTCCGTATCCATGCCATCCATCGAAGTAGGTACCATCGGTGGTGGTACTGTTCTAGAACCACAAGGTG
CCATGTTGGACTTATTAGGTGTAAGAGGCCCACATGCTACCGCTCCTGGTACCAACGCACGTCAATTAGC
AAGAATAGTTGCCTGTGCCGTCTTGGCAGGTGAATTATCCTTATGTGCTGCCCTAGCAGCCGGCCATTTG
GTTCAAAGTCATATGACCCACAACAGGAAACCTGCTGAACCAACAAAACCTAACAATTTGGACGCCACTG
ATATAAATCGTTTGAAAGATGGGTCCGTCACCTGCATTAAATCCTGAATCGCGTGTATCCGCTCTAACCG
AAAAGGAAGGAGTTAGACAACCTGAAGTCTAGGTCCCTATTTATTTTTTTATAGTTATGTTAGTATTAAG
AACGTTATTTATATTTCAAATTTTTCTTTTTTTTCTGTACAGACGCGTGTACGCATGTAACATTATACTG
AAAACCTTGCTTGAGAAGGTTTTGGGACGCTCGAAGATCGCGTCCAATTCGCCCTATAGTGAGTCGTATT
ACGCGCGCTCACTGGCCGTCGTTTTACAACGTCGTGACTGGGAAAACCCTGGCGTTACCCCTGCAGGACT
AGTGCTGAGGCATTAATTTACGTGGATTGAGCCAGCAATACAGATCATTATTAAATTGTTTTGTACATGA
TGTTAGTATATAATCGTAAAGCTTTTCTAATATGTATACCTTATACATGGAACTCCACAGAACTTGCAAA
CATACCAAAAATCCCTTATTCTTGTTCACTCATTTTACATCAAAAAATAATATTTCAGTTATTAAGGAAA
ATAAAAAAATAGATTAGAGAAGCATTTTGAAGAAATAGTATATTCTTTTATTGAACCTAAGAGCGTGATA
TTTTTACTCGAAATAAAATACGAAAAATCTATGCACTCATCTTTCCGACTACTATTGGCTCCTGCTCAAA
AAAAGAGGGAAAAAAAGCTCCAAAATTCTATCTTTTCCTATCGCTCCTGTCCTATCCTTATTACGTTCAT
TACTATTTTAATACTATCCATTCTTTTATTTTCAGTCTAAAAAAAACATTTCTCATAACGGGAAAAGCAA
AAAAATGTCAAGCTTATACATCAAAACACCACTGCATGCATTATCTGCTGGTCCGGATTCTCAATTAAGA
CCTCAGCGCGGCCGCAAATTTAAATAAAATGAAGTGAAGTTCCTATACTTTCTAGAGAATAGGAACTTCT
ATAGTGAGTCGAATAAGGGCGACACAAAATTTATTCTAAATGCATAATAAATACTGATAACATCTTATAG
TTTGTATTATATTTTGTATTATCGTTGACATGTATAATTTTGATATCAAAAACTGATTTTCCCTTTATTA
TTTTCGAGATTTATTTTCTTAATTCTCTTTAACAAACTAGAAATATTGTATATACAAAAAATCATAAATA
ATAGATGAATAGTTTAATTATAGGTGTTCATCAATCGAAAAAGCAACGTATCTTATTTAAAGTGCGTTGC
TTTTTTCTCATTTATAAGGTTAAATAATTCTCATATATCAAGCAAAGTGACAGGCGCCCTTAAATATTCT
GACAAATGCTCTTTCCCTAAACTCCCCCCATAAAAAAACCCGCCGAAGCGGGTTTTTACGTTATTTGCGG
ATTAACGATTACTCGTTATCAGAACCGCCCAGGGGGCCCGAGCTTAAGACTGGCCGTCGTTTTACAACAC
AGAAAGAGTTTGTAGAAACGCAAAAAGGCCATCCGTCAGGGGCCTTCTGCTTAGTTTGATGCCTGGCAGT
TCCCTACTCTCGCCTTCCGCTTCCTCGCTCACTGACTCGCTGCGCTCGGTCGTTCGGCTGCGGCGAGCGG
TATCAGCTCACTCAAAGGCGGTAATACGGTTATCCACAGAATCAGGGGATAACGCAGGAAAGAACATGTG
AGCAAAAGGCCAGCAAAAGGCCAGGAACCGTAAAAAGGCCGCGTTGCTGGCGTTTTTCCATAGGCTCCGC
CCCCCTGACGAGCATCACAAAAATCGACGCTCAAGTCAGAGGTGGCGAAACCCGACAGGACTATAAAGAT
ACCAGGCGTTTCCCCCTGGAAGCTCCCTCGTGCGCTCTCCTGTTCCGACCCTGCCGCTTACCGGATACCT
GTCCGCCTTTCTCCCTTCGGGAAGCGTGGCGCTTTCTCATAGCTCACGCTGTAGGTATCTCAGTTCGGTG
TAGGTCGTTCGCTCCAAGCTGGGCTGTGTGCACGAACCCCCCGTTCAGCCCGACCGCTGCGCCTTATCCG
GTAACTATCGTCTTGAGTCCAACCCGGTAAGACACGACTTATCGCCACTGGCAGCAGCCACTGGTAACAG
GATTAGCAGAGCGAGGTATGTAGGCGGTGCTACAGAGTTCTTGAAGTGGTGGGCTAACTACGGCTACACT
AGAAGAACAGTATTTGGTATCTGCGCTCTGCTGAAGCCAGTTACCTTCGGAAAAAGAGTTGGTAGCTCTT
GATCCGGCAAACAAACCACCGCTGGTAGCGGTGGTTTTTTTGTTTGCAAGCAGCAGATTACGCGCAGAAA
AAAAGGATCTCAAGAAGATCCTTTGATCTTTTCTACGGGGTCTGACGCTCAGTGGAACGACGCGCGCGTA
ACTCACGTTAAGGGATTTTGGTCATGAGCTTGCGCCGTCCCGTCAAGTCAGCGTAATGCTCTGCTTACCA
ATGCTTAATCAGTGAGGCACCTATCTCAGCGATCTGTCTATTTCGTTCATCCATAGTTGCCTGACTCCCC
GTCGTGTAGATAACTACGATACGGGAGGGCTTACCATCTGGCCCCAGCGCTGCGATGATACCGCGAGAAC
CACGCTCACCGGCTCCGGATTTATCAGCAATAAACCAGCCAGCCGGAAGGGCCGAGCGCAGAAGTGGTCC
TGCAACTTTATCCGCCTCCATCCAGTCTATTAATTGTTGCCGGGAAGCTAGAGTAAGTAGTTCGCCAGTT
AATAGTTTGCGCAACGTTGTTGCCATCGCTACAGGCATCGTGGTGTCACGCTCGTCGTTTGGTATGGCTT
CATTCAGCTCCGGTTCCCAACGATCAAGGCGAGTTACATGATCCCCCATGTTGTGCAAAAAAGCGGTTAG
CTCCTTCGGTCCTCCGATCGTTGTCAGAAGTAAGTTGGCCGCAGTGTTATCACTCATGGTTATGGCAGCA
CTGCATAATTCTCTTACTGTCATGCCATCCGTAAGATGCTTTTCTGTGACTGGTGAGTACTCAACCAAGT
CATTCTGAGAATAGTGTATGCGGCGACCGAGTTGCTCTTGCCCGGCGTCAATACGGGATAATACCGCGCC
ACATAGCAGAACTTTAAAAGTGCTCATCATTGGAAAACGTTCTTCGGGGCGAAAACTCTCAAGGATCTTA
CCGCTGTTGAGATCCAGTTCGATGTAACCCACTCGTGCACCCAACTGATCTTCAGCATCTTTTACTTTCA
CCAGCGTTTCTGGGTGAGCAAAAACAGGAAGGCAAAATGCCGCAAAAAAGGGAATAAGGGCGACACGGAA
ATGTTGAATACTCATATTCTTCCTTTTTCAATATTATTGAAGCATTTATCAGGGTTATTGTCTCATGAGC
GGATACATATTTGAATGTATTTAGAAAAATAAACAAATAGGGGTCAGTGTTACAACCAATTAACCAATTC
TGAACATTATCGCGAGCCCATTTATACCTGAATATGGCTCATAACGCCCCTTGTTTGCCTGGCGGCAGTA
GCGCGGTGGTCCCACCTGACCCCATGCCGAACTCAGAAGTGAAACGCCGTAGCGCCGATGGTAGTGTGGG
GACTCCCCATGCGAGAGTAGGGAACTGCCAGGCATCAAATAAAACGAAAGGCTCAGTCGAAAGACTGGGC
CTTTCGCCCGGGCTAATTATGGGGTGTCGCCCTTATTCGACTCTATAGTGAAGTTCCTATTCTCTAGAAA
GTATAGGAACTTCTGAAGTGGGGATTTAAATGCGGCCGCGCTGAGGGTTTAATAGTTACTTGCTCTATGC
GTTTGCGCATCCTCTTTTTACTTTTTTTTTCAGTAAAGCCTAAGCATAAATCGTTTTATACGTACGACAC
GTTCAACTTTTCTTGGTTAGTAGTGGCAATCTCTGCAATACATACAGGGAGTCATGGTCTATCATCTTGT
CCAATCAAAGAAGCATCGGTTCAGATCGAGCAAACTGTAGGGAGAAAGGAAAGTAGAAATGCAGAGTGTG
CTATATGTCCAATCTCGGTTTTGTAGTTTGGATGTCATTAGAGATCTACCACCCAACCGGCTGCTTTCAT
GTGGAACAGAAAAGAAATCGGGGCGCTTCCTCTTCTGTATTCCTTTAGTTAACGTTTTTATTCAGCCATC
TAACCATCATACCCCCATACGGTAACAAAACCTCTTCTAAGAAAAGAAGTCTCTGCTCCTCCGCCATCTT
ATTTTTATTCGCTGCGCGCGTTTATTGTCGCATCGCTGGCCAGCAAAAAATTGGTTGCCTTTTTTTACCT
AAAAAAGACACATCTAACTGATTAGTTTTCCGTTTTAGGATATTGACGCCAAGCGTGCGTCTGATTATTA
AGTCCTCAGCGAGCTCGCATGGAATGCGTGCGATGAGCGACCTCATGCTATACCTGAGAAAGCAACCTGA
CCTACAGGAAAGAGTTACTCAAGAATAAGAATTTTCGTTTTAAAACCTAAGAGTCACTTTAAAATTTGTA
TACACTTATTTTTTTTATAACTTATTTAATAATAAAAATCATAAATCATAAGAAATTCGCTTATTTAGAA
GTGTCAACAACGTATCTACACGTGCGATGGAAGTACCTTCAAAGAATGGGGTCTTATCTTGTTTTGCAAG
TACCACTGAGCAGGATAATAATAGAAATGATAATATACTATAGTAGAGATAACGTCGATGACTTCCCATA
CTGTAATTGCTTTTAGTTGTGTATTTTTAGTGTGCAAGTTTCTGTAAATCGATTAATTTTTTTTTCTTTC
CTCTTTTTATTAACCTTAATTTTTATTTTAGATTCCTGACTTCAACTCAAGACGCACAGATATTATAACA
TCTGCATAATAGGCATTTGCAAGAATTACTCGTGAGTAAGGAAAGAGTGAGGAACTATCGCATACCTGCA
TTTAAAGATGCCGATTTGGGCGCGAATCCTTTATTTTGGCTTCACCCTCATACTATTATCAGGGCCAGAA
AAAGGAAGTGTTTCCCTCCTTCTTGAATTGATGTTACCCTCATAAAGCACGTGGCCTCTTATCGAGAAAG
AAATTACCGTCGCTCGTGATTTGTTTGCAAAAAGAACAAAACTGAAAAAACCCAGACACGCTCGACTTCC
TGTCTTCCTATTGATTGCAGCTTCCAATTTCGTCACACAACAAG
